>Addgene plasmid #241043 | pDMJ2-SARS-CoV-2-Spike (B.1-4d) | addgene full sequence | sequence record 486169 | Addgene NGS Result
ATGTTCGTGTTTCTGGTTCTTCTTCCCCTGGTGTCTAGTCAGTGCGTCAACTTGACTACGCGAACACAGC
TGCCCCCAGCCTACACCAATTCCTTTACACGAGGCGTCTACTATCCCGACAAGGTGTTCCGAAGCAGTGT
TTTGCACTCCACGCAGGACCTTTTCTTGCCCTTCTTCTCAAATGTGACTTGGTTTCATGCAATACACGTA
TCCGGGACTAATGGCATCAAGAGATTCGACAATCCCGTGTTGCCTTTTAACGACGGCGTGTATTTTGCCA
GTACAGAAAAGAGCAATATTATCCGGGGATGGATCTTCGGCACGACTCTGGATAGTAAAACACAATCCCT
GCTGATCGTGAATAATGCGACAAACGTCGTCATAAAAGTCTGCGAGTTCCAGTTCTGCAACGACCCTTTC
CTCGGGGTGTATTACCATAAGAACAATAAATCTTGGAGCGAAAGTGAGTTTCGCGTGTACTCCAGTGCAA
ATAACTGTACTTTTGAGTACGTAAGCCAGCCTTTCCTGATGGACCTCGAAGGGAAACAGGGGAACTTTAA
GAACCTGCGCGAATTCGTGTTCAAGAACATCGACGGTTATTTTAAAATATACAGCAAGCACACCCCTATT
AACCTGGTGAGAGATTTGCCACAAGGTTTTAGCGCCCTGGAACCCCTCGTGGACCTTCCTATCGGCATCA
ACATCACGCGCTTCCAAACTCTGCTCGCACTGCATCGGTCTTATCTGACCCCTGGAGATTCATCCTCAGG
ATGGACCGCGGGTGCTGCTGCATATTATGTGGGATATCTGCAGCCTAGGACCTTCCTGCTCAAATACAAC
GAGAACGGCACCATCACTGACGCTGTTGATTGCGCGCTGGACCCATTGTCTGAAACCAAATGCACACTGA
AAAGCTTCACAGTCGAGAAGGGCATTTACCAGACGAGCAACTTCAGAGTTCAGCCCACAGAGAGCATCGT
TCGCTTCCCCAACATTACCAATTTGTGCCCATTCGGAGAGGTCTTTAACGCAACTAGATTTGCCAGTGTT
TACGCCTGGAACAGGAAACGGATATCCAATTGCGTGGCCGATTACAGCGTACTGTACAATAGTGCTAGCT
TTTCAACCTTTAAATGCTACGGTGTCTCCCCTACGAAGCTGAATGATCTGTGCTTTACTAATGTCTATGC
GGACAGCTTCGTTATTAGAGGTGACGAGGTCCGCCAAATCGCCCCAGGGCAGACTGGAAAGATAGCCGAC
TACAATTACAAACTGCCAGATGATTTCACCGGCTGCGTCATCGCCTGGAACTCCAATAACCTCGATAGTA
AAGTGGGCGGCAATTACAACTATCTCTATAGGCTGTTTCGAAAGAGCAACCTGAAACCTTTTGAGCGGGA
CATTTCAACAGAGATCTTCCAGGCCGGAAGCACCCCCTGCAACGGGGTCGAGGGGTTCAATTGTTACTTC
CCGCTGCGGAGCTATGGATTTCAGCCGACTAACGGCGTTGGCTATCAGCCATATCGGGTGGTGGTGCTGT
CATTTGAGCTGCTTCATGCGCCTGCTACAGTATGTGGGCCTAAAAAGTCTACCAATCTGGTGAAAAATAA
GTGCGTGAACTTCAACTTCAATGGCCTCACCGGGACAGGCGTGTTGACAGAATCCAATAAGAAATTCCTG
CCATTCCAGCAGTTCGGCAGGGATATCGCAGACACGACCGATGCGGTGCGAGATCCCCAGACATTGGAGA
TTCTGGACATTACTCCTTGTTCTTTTGGAGGAGTGAGTGTTATTACTCCCGGCACAAATACCTCAAATCA
AGTCGCTGTGCTGTATCAAGGTGTAAACTGTACCGAGGTCCCCGTGGCTATTCACGCCGACCAGCTGACC
CCAACATGGCGGGTATACAGCACCGGTTCTAATGTATTCCAGACCAGAGCCGGCTGCCTCATTGGAGCCG
AGCATGTGAACAACTCTTATGAATGTGATATACCGATTGGAGCAGGTATCTGCGCCTCTTATCAGACCCA
GACAAATAGCCCCAGAAGGGCTAGGAGCGTGGCCTCCCAGTCCATAATCGCCTATACAATGTCACTGGGG
GCTGAAAATTCAGTGGCATACAGTAACAACTCTATCGCTATCCCCACAAATTTTACCATCTCTGTGACTA
CAGAGATCCTGCCAGTGTCTATGACTAAAACCTCCGTGGACTGTACCATGTACATCTGTGGTGATAGCAC
CGAATGTTCCAACCTGCTCCTGCAGTACGGCAGCTTCTGCACACAGCTGAATAGGGCACTGACAGGAATC
GCCGTCGAACAGGATAAGAACACTCAGGAGGTGTTTGCGCAGGTTAAGCAGATTTACAAGACGCCACCAA
TCAAGGACTTCGGTGGGTTCAATTTCTCTCAAATTCTGCCTGATCCTTCTAAGCCATCTAAGCGGAGCTT
TATAGAGGATTTGCTCTTTAATAAGGTGACCCTCGCCGATGCTGGATTTATTAAGCAGTATGGCGACTGT
TTGGGAGACATTGCTGCTCGCGATCTGATATGTGCCCAGAAATTCAACGGGCTGACCGTACTCCCACCGC
TGCTCACTGATGAGATGATCGCACAATATACCAGCGCCCTGCTGGCCGGCACTATTACATCCGGCTGGAC
GTTCGGAGCAGGAGCCGCACTGCAAATACCTTTTGCCATGCAGATGGCATATCGCTTCAATGGGATCGGG
GTGACCCAGAACGTCCTGTACGAAAACCAGAAACTTATCGCTAACCAGTTCAATTCCGCCATTGGTAAAA
TCCAGGACAGCTTGAGTTCCACAGCCAGCGCCCTCGGGAAATTGCAAGATGTAGTCAATCAGAATGCACA
AGCCCTGAATACTCTCGTCAAGCAACTGTCATCCAACTTCGGTGCTATATCCTCCGTGCTGAATGATATC
CTTAGTAGATTGGATAAGGTGGAGGCAGAAGTCCAGATCGACCGGCTTATTACTGGAAGGCTGCAGAGTC
TGCAGACGTACGTCACGCAGCAGCTTATCAGAGCCGCCGAGATTAGAGCATCTGCGAATCTGGCTGCTAC
AAAGATGAGTGAATGCGTGCTCGGGCAATCAAAGCGGGTCGACTTTTGTGGGAAGGGGTACCACCTCATG
AGCTTCCCCCAATCCGCCCCACATGGCGTTGTGTTCCTGCATGTTACTTACGTTCCCGCTCAAGAGAAGA
ACTTTACTACCGCTCCGGCGATCTGCCACGACGGTAAGGCACACTTTCCACGCGAAGGCGTCTTTGTTAG
CAATGGAACACACTGGTTTGTTACCCAGAGGAACTTTTATGAGCCCCAGATAATCACAACCGACAACACA
TTCGTATCTGGGAACTGTGACGTAGTTATTGGGATCGTGAACAACACCGTGTACGATCCTCTCCAACCGG
AACTTGACTCTTTCAAGGAGGAACTGGATAAGTACTTTAAGAATCACACCTCACCCGATGTTGACCTCGG
CGACATTTCAGGAATTAATGCTAGCGTGGTGAACATCCAGAAAGAGATTGATAGACTTAACGAAGTGGCC
AAGAACCTCAACGAATCACTTATTGACCTGCAGGAGCTGGGAAAATATGAGCAGTACATTAAATGGCCTT
GGTACATTTGGCTGGGCTTTATAGCAGGCCTGATCGCTATCGTCATGGTGACCATCATGCTTTGTTGTAT
GACTAGCTGCTGCAGCTGCCTCAAGGGCTGTTGTAGCTGCGGCTCTTGCTGTAAATAATGATGAGGATCC
AGATCTGCTGTGCCTTCTAGTTGCCAGCCATCTGTTGTTTGCCCCTCCCCCGTGCCTTCCTTGACCCTGG
AAGGTGCCACTCCCACTGTCCTTTCCTAATAAAATGAGGAAATTGCATCGCATTGTCTGAGTAGGTGTCA
TTCTATTCTGGGGGGTGGGGTGGGGCAGGACAGCAAGGGGGAGGATTGGGAAGACAATAGCAGGCATGCT
GGGGATGCGGTGGGCTCTATGGGTACCCAGGTGCTGAAGAATTGACCCGGTTCCTCCTGGGCCAGAAAGA
AGCAGGCACATCCCCTTCTCTGTGACACACCCTGTCCACGCCCCTGGTTCTTAGTTCCAGCCCCACTCAT
AGGACACTCATAGCTCAGGAGGGCTCCGCCTTCAATCCCACCCGCTAAAGTACTTGGAGCGGTCTCTCCC
TCCCTCATCAGCCCACCAAACCAAACCTAGCCTCCAAGAGTGGGAAGAAATTAAAGCAAGATAGGCTATT
AAGTGCAGAGGGAGAGAAAATGCCTCCAACATGTGAGGAAGTAATGAGAGAAATCATAGAATTTTAAGGC
CATGATTTAAGGCCAATCGGAAAGAACATGTGAGCAAAAGGCCAGCAAAAGGCCAGGAACCGTAAAAAGG
CCGCGTTGCTGGCGTTTTTCCATAGGCTCCGCCCCCCTGACGAGCATCACAAAAATCGACGCTCAAGTCA
GAGGTGGCGAAACCCGACAGGACTATAAAGATACCAGGCGTTTCCCCCTGGAAGCTCCCTCGTGCGCTCT
CCTGTTCCGACCCTGCCGCTTACCGGATACCTGTCCGCCTTTCTCCCTTCGGGAAGCGTGGCGCTTTCTC
ATAGCTCACGCTGTAGGTATCTCAGTTCGGTGTAGGTCGTTCGCTCCAAGCTGGGCTGTGTGCACGAACC
CCCCGTTCAGCCCGACCGCTGCGCCTTATCCGGTAACTATCGTCTTGAGTCCAACCCGGTAAGACACGAC
TTATCGCCACTGGCAGCAGCCACTGGTAACAGGATTAGCAGAGCGAGGTATGTAGGCGGTGCTACAGAGT
TCTTGAAGTGGTGGCCTAACTACGGCTACACTAGAAGAACAGTATTTGGTATCTGCGCTCTGCTGAAGCC
AGTTACCTTCGGAAAAAGAGTTGGTAGCTCTTGATCCGGCAAACAAACCACCGCTGGTAGCGGTGGTTTT
TTTGTTTGCAAGCAGCAGATTACGCGCAGAAAAAAAGGATCTCAAGAAGATCCTTTGATCTTTTCTACGG
GGTCTGACGCTCAGTGGAACGAAAACTCACGTTAAGGGATTTTGGTCATGAGATTATCAAAAAGGATCTT
CACCTAGATCCTTTTAAATTAAAAATGAAGTTTTAAATCAATCTAAAGTATATATGAGTAAACTTGGTCT
GACAGTTACCAATGCTTAATCAGTGAGGCACCTATCTCAGCGATCTGTCTATTTCGTTCATCCATAGTTG
CCTGACTCCCCGTCGTGTAGATAACTACGATACGGGAGGGCTTACCATCTGGCCCCAGTGCTGCAATGAT
ACCGCGAGACCCACGCTCACCGGCTCCAGATTTATCAGCAATAAACCAGCCAGCCGGAAGGGCCGAGCGC
AGAAGTGGTCCTGCAACTTTATCCGCCTCCATCCAGTCTATTAATTGTTGCCGGGAAGCTAGAGTAAGTA
GTTCGCCAGTTAATAGTTTGCGCAACGTTGTTGCCATTGCTACAGGCATCGTGGTGTCACGCTCGTCGTT
TGGTATGGCTTCATTCAGCTCCGGTTCCCAACGATCAAGGCGAGTTACATGATCCCCCATGTTGTGCAAA
AAAGCGGTTAGCTCCTTCGGTCCTCCGATCGTTGTCAGAAGTAAGTTGGCCGCAGTGTTATCACTCATGG
TTATGGCAGCACTGCATAATTCTCTTACTGTCATGCCATCCGTAAGATGCTTTTCTGTGACTGGTGAGTA
CTCAACCAAGTCATTCTGAGAATAGTGTATGCGGCGACCGAGTTGCTCTTGCCCGGCGTCAATACGGGAT
AATACCGCGCCACATAGCAGAACTTTAAAAGTGCTCATCATTGGAAAACGTTCTTCGGGGCGAAAACTCT
CAAGGATCTTACCGCTGTTGAGATCCAGTTCGATGTAACCCACTCGTGCACCCAACTGATCTTCAGCATC
TTTTACTTTCACCAGCGTTTCTGGGTGAGCAAAAACAGGAAGGCAAAATGCCGCAAAAAAGGGAATAAGG
GCGACACGGAAATGTTGAATACTCATACTCTTCCTTTTTCAATATTATTGAAGCATTTATCAGGGTTATT
GTCTCATGAGCGGATACATATTTGAATGTATTTAGAAAAATAAACAAATAGGGGTTCCGCGCACATTTCC
CCGAAAAGTGCCACCTGACGTCCCAATGATTGCACCATATGCGGTGTGAAATACCGCACAGATGCGTAAG
GAGAAAATACCGCATCAGATTGGCTATTGGCCATTGCATACGTTGTATCCATATCATAATATGTACATTT
ATATTGGCTCATGTCCAACATTACCGCCATGTTGACATTGATTATTGACTAGTTATTAATAGTAATCAAT
TACGGGGTCATTAGTTCATAGCCCATATATGGAGTTCCGCGTTACATAACTTACGGTAAATGGCCCGCCT
GGCTGACCGCCCAACGACCCCCGCCCATTGACGTCAATAATGACGTATGTTCCCATAGTAACGCCAATAG
GGACTTTCCATTGACGTCAATGGGTGGAGTATTTACGGTAAACTGCCCACTTGGCAGTACATCAAGTGTA
TCATATGCCAAGTACGCCCCCTATTGACGTCAATGACGGTAAATGGCCCGCCTGGCATTATGCCCAGTAC
ATGACCTTATGGGACTTTCCTACTTGGCAGTACATCTACGTATTAGTCATCGCTATTACCATGGTGATGC
GGTTTTGGCAGTACATCAATGGGCGTGGATAGCGGTTTGACTCACGGGGATTTCCAAGTCTCCACCCCAT
TGACGTCAATGGGAGTTTGTTTTGGCACCAAAATCAACGGGACTTTCCAAAATGTCGTAACAACTCCGCC
CCATTGACGCAAATGGGCGGTAGGCGTGTACGGTGGGAGGTCTATATAAGCAGAGCTCGTTTAGTGAACC
GTCAGATCGCCTGGAGACGCCATCCACGCTGTTTTGACCTCCATAGAAGACACCGGGACCGATCCAGCCT
CCATCGGCTCGCATCTCTCCTTCACGCGCCCGCCGCCCTACCTGAGGCCGCCATCCACGCCGGTTGAGTC
GCGTTCTGCCGCCTCCCGCCTGTGGTGCCTCCTGAACTGCGTCCGCCGTCTAGGTAAGTTTAAAGCTCAG
GTCGAGACCGGGCCTTTGTCCGGCGCTCCCTTGGAGCCTACCTAGACTCAGCCGGCTCTCCACGCTTTGC
CTGACCCTGCTTGCTCAACTCTAGTTAACGGTGGAGGGCAGTGTAGTCTGAGCAGTACTCGTTGCTGCCG
CGCGCGCCACCAGACATAATAGCTGACAGACTAACAGACTGTTCCTTTCCATGGGTCTTTTCTGCAGTCA
CCGTCGTCGACACGTGTGATCAGATATCGCGGCCGCTCTAGA
Features (pLannotate 1.2.2; 10 found; start..end, strand, type, name):
      1..3765    +  CDS            S: SPIKE_SARS2 - Experimental evidence at protein level: Swiss-Prot protein existence level 1. [Spike glycoprotein]: May down-regulate host tetherin (BST2) by lysosomal degradation, thereby counteracting its antiviral activity. From Severe acute respiratory syndrome coronavirus 2 (2019-nCoV) (SARS-CoV-2).
   3788..4012    +  polyA_signal   bGH poly(A) signal: bovine growth hormone polyadenylation signal
   4427..5015    -  rep_origin     ori: high-copy-number ColE1/pMB1/pBR322/pUC origin of replication
   5186..6046    -  CDS            AmpR: β-lactamase; bla; confers resistance to ampicillin, carbenicillin, and related antibiotics
   6047..6151    -  promoter       AmpR promoter: bla
   6191..6248    +  misc_feature   bom (fragment): basis of mobility region from pBR322
   6334..6713    +  enhancer       CMV enhancer: human cytomegalovirus immediate early enhancer
   6714..6917    +  promoter       CMV promoter: human cytomegalovirus (CMV) immediate early promoter
   7006..7233    +  LTR            5' LTR (truncated) (fragment): truncated 5' long terminal repeat (LTR) from human T-cell leukemia virus (HTLV) type 1
   7237..7347    +  intron         CMV intron (fragment): modified intron A from human cytomegalovirus
