[The description below was written by a language model from this plasmid's Addgene catalogue record and pLannotate feature annotations shown in this document.]
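Description:
pDMJ2-SARS-CoV-2-Spike (B.1-4d) is a 7.4 kb mammalian expression plasmid built on the pDMJ2 backbone that produces a variant SARS-CoV-2 spike glycoprotein for making pseudotyped virus particles. It is maintained in E. coli through a high-copy ColE1/pUC-type origin of replication and selected with ampicillin via a β-lactamase (AmpR) gene driven by its own bla promoter. A short fragment of the pBR322 basis-of-mobility region is also annotated. No mammalian selection marker or reporter appears in the feature table, which is consistent with use by transient transfection.

The payload is a synthesized spike open reading frame of about 3.8 kb. According to the record it carries the substitutions T76I, M153S, Y473F, Q493R and D614G, that is, four designed changes on top of the D614G mutation characteristic of the B.1 lineage. No epitope tags are annotated. Transcription is driven by the human cytomegalovirus immediate early enhancer and promoter, followed by a fragment of the HTLV-1 5' LTR and a fragment of modified CMV intron A. This is a composite leader arrangement commonly used to boost mRNA processing and expression in mammalian cells. The bovine growth hormone polyadenylation signal downstream of the coding sequence terminates and stabilises the transcript.

The plasmid supplies only the envelope protein, so it would be co-transfected with separate packaging and reporter genome constructs to generate spike-bearing pseudovirions. The associated publication concerns computationally designed proteins that mimic antibody immune evasion in viral evolution, which suggests the pseudoviruses serve to assess how designed spike variants affect antibody escape.
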