Addgene plasmid #241043: pDMJ2-SARS-CoV-2-Spike (B.1-4d)
Purpose: Expresses SARS-CoV-2 spike (B.1-4d) protein for creating pseudotyped virus
Depositing lab: Jeremy Luban. Depositing organization: University of Massachusetts, Worcester. Publication: Computationally designed proteins mimic antibody immune evasion in viral evolution. Youssef N, Gurev S, Ghantous F, Brock KP, Jaimes JA, Thadani NN, Dauphin A, Sherman AC, Yurkovetskiy L, Soto D, Estanboulieh R, Kotzen B, Notin P, Kollasch AW, Cohen AA, Dross SE, Erasmus J, Fuller DH, Bjorkman PJ, Lemieux JE, Luban J, Seaman MS, Marks DS. Immunity. 2025 May 6:S1074-7613(25)00178-5. doi: 10.1016/j.immuni.2025.04.015. PubMed 40345199.
Backbone
  Vector backbone: pDMJ2
  Vector type: Mammalian Expression
Growth in bacteria
  Bacterial resistance: Ampicillin, 100 μg/mL
  Growth temperature: 37°C
  Growth strain: DH5alpha
  Copy number: High Copy
Gene/Insert
  Gene/Insert name: Spike (B.1-4d)
  Species: SARS-CoV-2
  Mutation: T76I,M153S,Y473F,Q493R,D614G
  Entrez Gene: S (a.k.a. GU280_gp02, spike glycoprotein)
  Cloning method: Gene Synthesis
Terms and licenses: Academic/Nonprofit Terms; Industry Terms: Not Available to Industry
How to cite: pDMJ2-SARS-CoV-2-Spike (B.1-4d) was a gift from Jeremy Luban (Addgene plasmid # 241043 ; http://n2t.net/addgene:241043 ; RRID:Addgene_241043)
